>Addgene plasmid #64722 | pattB-nsyb-MKIIK11A::GAL4DBDo | depositor full sequence | sequence record 111547 | pattB-nsyb-MKIIK11A::GAL4DBDo sequence 10123 bps
CTG
[124 nt withheld, positions 4-127]
C
[91 nt withheld, positions 129-219]
A
[49 nt withheld, positions 221-269]
CCTTTGACGTTGGAGTCCACGTTCTTT
[37 nt withheld, positions 297-333]
ACCCTATCTCGGTCTATTCTTTTGATTTATAAGGGATTTTGCCGATTTCGGCCTATTGGTTAAAAAATGA
GCTGATTTAACAAAAATTTAACGCGAATTTTAACAAAATATTAACGCTTACAATTTCCATTCGCCATTCA
GGCTGCGCAACTGTTGGGAAGGGCGATCGGTGCGGGCCTCTTCGCTATTACGCCAGCTGGCGAAAGGGGG
ATGTGCTGCAAGGCGATTAAGTTGGGTAACGCCAGGGTTTTCCCAGTCACGACGTTGTAAAACGACGGCC
AGTGAATTGTAATACGACTCACTATAGGGCGAATTGGGTACGTACCGGGCCCCTAGTATGTATGTAAGTT
AATAAAACCCATTTTTGCGGAAAGTAGATAAAAAAAACATTTTTTTTTTTTACTGCACTGGATATCATTG
AACTTATCTGATCAGTTTTAAATTTACTTCGATCCAAGGGTATTTGATGTACCAGGTTCTTTCGATTACC
TCTCACTCAAAATGACATTCCACTCAAAGTCAGCGCTGTTTGCCTCCTTCTCTGTCCACAGAAATATCGC
CGTCTCTTTCGCCGCTGCGTCCGCTATCTCTTTCGCCACCGTTTGTAGCGTTACGTAGCGTCAATGTCCG
CCTTCAGTTGCATTTTGTCAGCGGTTTCGTGACGAAGCTCCAAGCGGTTTACGCCATCAATTAAACACAA
AGTGCTGTGCCAAAACTCCTCTCGCTTCTTATTTTTGTTTGTTTTTTGAGTGATTGGGGTGGTGATTGGT
TTTGGGTGGGTAAGCAGGGGAAAGTGTGAAAAATCCCGGCAATGGGCCAAGAGGATCAGGAGCTATTAAT
TCGCGGAGGCAGCAAACACCCATCTGCCGAGCATCTGAACAATGTGAGTAGTACATGTGCATACATCTTA
AGTTCACTTGATCTATAGGAACTGCGATTGCAACATCAAATTGTCTGCGGCGTGAGAACTGCGACCCACA
AAAATCCCAAACCGCAATTGCACAAACAAATAGTGACACGAAACAGATTATTCTGGTAGCTGTTCTCGCT
ATATAAGACAATTTTTGAGATCATATCATGATCAAGACATCTAAAGGCATTCATTTTCGACTATATTCTT
TTTTACAAAAAATATAACAACCAGATATTTTAAGCTGATCCTAGATGCACAAAAAATAAATAAAAGTATA
AACCTACTTCGTAGGATACTTCGGGGTACTTTTTGTTCGGGGTTAGATGAGCATAACGCTTGTAGTTGAT
ATTTGAGATCCCCTATCATTGCAGGGTGACAGCGGAGCGGCTTCGCAGAGCTGCATTAACCAGGGCTTCG
GGCAGGCCAAAAACTACGGCACGCTCCGGCCACCCAGTCCGCCGGAGGACTCCGGTTCAGGGAGCGGCCA
ACTAGCCGAGAACCTCACCTATGCCTGGCACAATATGGACATCTTTGGGGCGGTCAATCAGCCGGGCTCC
GGATGGCGGCAGCTGGTCAACCGGACACGCGGACTATTCTGCAACGAGCGACACATACCGGCGCCCAGGA
AACATTTGCTCAAGAACGGTGAGTTTCTATTCGCAGTCGGCTGATCTGTGTGAAATCTTAATAAAGGGTC
CAATTACCAATTTGAAACTCAGTTTGCGGCGTGGCCTATCCGGGCGAACTTTTGGCCGTGATGGGCAGTT
CCGGTGCCGGAAAGACGACCCTGCTGAATGCCCTTGCCTTTCGATCGCCGCAGGGCATCCAAGTATCGCC
ATCCGGGATGCGACTGCTCAATGGCCAACCTGTGGACGCCAAGGAGATGCAGGCCAGGTGCGCCTATGTC
CAGCAGGATGACCTCTTTATCGGCTCCCTAACGGCCAGGGAACACCTGATTTTCCAGGCCATGGTGCGGA
TGCCACGACATCTGACCTATCGGCAGCGAGTGGCCCGCGTGGATCAGGTGATCCAGGAGCTTTCGCTCAG
CAAATGTCAGCACACGATCATCGGTGTGCCCGGCAGGGTGAAAGGTCTGTCCGGCGGAGAAAGGAAGCGT
CTGGCATTCGCCTCCGAGGCACTAACCGATCCGCCGCTTCTGATCTGCGATGAGCCCACCTCCGGACTGG
ACTCATTTACCGCCCACAGCGTCGTCCAGGTGCTGAAGAAGCTGTCGCAGAAGGGCAAGACCGTCATCCT
GACCATTCATCAGCCGTCTTCCGAGCTGTTTGAGCTCTTTGACAAGATCCTTCTGATGGCCGAGGGCAGG
GTAGCTTTCTTGGGCACTCCCAGCGAAGCCGTCGACTTCTTTTCCTAGTGAGTTCGATGTGTTTATTAAG
GGTATCTAGCATTACATTACATCTCAACTCCTATCCAGCGTGGGTGCCCAGTGTCCTACCAACTACAATC
CGGCGGACTTTTACGTACAGGTGTTGGCCGTTGTGCCCGGACGGGAGATCGAGTCCCGTGATCGGATCGC
CAAGATATGCGACAATTTTGCTATTAGCAAAGTAGCCCGGGATATGGAGCAGTTGTTGGCCACCAAAAAT
TTGGAGAAGCCACTGGAGCAGCCGGAGAATGGGTACACCTACAAGGCCACCTGGTTCATGCAGTTCCGGG
CGGTCCTGTGGCGATCCTGGCTGTCGGTGCTCAAGGAACCACTCCTCGTAAAAGTGCGACTTATTCAGAC
AACGGTGAGTGGTTCCAGTGGAAACAAATGATATAACGCTTACAATTCTTGGAAACAAATTCGCTAGATT
TTAGTTAGAATTGCCTGATTCCACACCCTTCTTAGTTTTTTTCAATGAGATGTATAGTTTATAGTTTTGC
AGAAAATAAATAAATTTCATTTAACTCGCGAACATGTTGAAGATATGAATATTAATGAGATGCGAGTAAC
ATTTTAATTTGCAGATGGTTGCCATCTTGATTGGCCTCATCTTTTTGGGCCAACAACTCACGCAAGTGGG
CGTGATGAATATCAACGGAGCCATCTTCCTCTTCCTGACCAACATGACCTTTCAAAACGTCTTTGCCACG
ATAAATGTAAGTCTTGTTTAGAATACATTTGCATATTAATAATTTACTAACTTTCTAATGAATCGATTCG
ATTTAGGTGTTCACCTCAGAGCTGCCAGTTTTTATGAGGGAGGCCCGAAGTCGACTTTATCGCTGTGACA
CATACTTTCTGGGCAAAACGATTGCCGAATTACCGCTTTTTCTCACAGTGCCACTGGTCTTCACGGCGAT
TGCCTATCCGATGATCGGACTGCGGGCCGGAGTGCTGCACTTCTTCAACTGCCTGGCGCTGGTCACTCTG
GTGGCCAATGTGTCAACGTCCTTCGGATATCTAATATCCTGCGCCAGCTCCTCGACCTCGATGGCGCTGT
CTGTGGGTCCGCCGGTTATCATACCATTCCTGCTCTTTGGCGGCTTCTTCTTGAACTCGGGCTCGGTGCC
AGTATACCTCAAATGGTTGTCGTACCTCTCATGGTTCCGTTACGCCAACGAGGGTCTGCTGATTAACCAA
TGGGCGGACGTGGAGCCGGGCGAAATTAGCTGCACATCGTCGAACACCACGTGCCCCAGTTCGGGCAAGG
TCATCCTGGAGACGCTTAACTTCTCCGCCGCCGATCTGCCGCTGGACTACGTGGGTCTGGCCATTCTCAT
CGTGAGCTTCCGGGTGCTCGCATATCTGGCTCTAAGACTTCGGGCCCGACGCAAGGAGTAGCCGACATAT
ATCCGAAATAACTGCTTGTTTTTTTTTTTTACCATTATTACCATCGTGTTTACTGTTTATTGCCCCCTCA
AAAAGCTAATGTAATTATATTTGTGCCAATAAAAACAAGATATGACCTATAGAATACAAGTATTTCCCCT
TCGAACATCCCCACAAGTAGACTTTGGATTTGTCTTCTAACCAAAAGACTTACACACCTGCATACCTTAC
ATCAAAAACTCGTTTATCGCTACATAAAACACCGGGATATATTTTTTATATACATACTTTTCAAATCGCG
CGCCCTCTTCATAATTCACCTCCACCACACCACGTTTCGTAGTTGCTCTTTCGCTGTCTCCCACCCGCTC
TCCGCAACACATTCACCTTTTGTTCGACGACCTTGGAGCGACTGTCGTTAGTTCCGCGCGATTCGGTTCG
CTCAAATGGTTCCGAGTGGTTCATTTCGTCTCAATAGAAATTAGTAATAAATATTTGTATGTACAATTTA
TTTGCTCCAATATATTTGTATATATTTCCCTCACAGCTATATTTATTCTAATTTAATATTATGACTTTTT
AAGGTAATTTTTTGTGACCTGTTCGGAGTGATTAGCGTTACAATTTGAACTGAAAGTGACATCCAGTGTT
TGTTCCTTGTGTAGATGCATCTCAAAAAAATGGTGGGCATAATAGTGTTGTTTATATATATCAAAAATAA
CAACTATAATAATAAGAATACATTTAATTTAGAAAATGCTTGGATTTCACTGGAACTAGGCTAGCATAAC
TTCGTATAATGTATGCTATACGAAGTTATGCTAGCGGATCCGACCTCAAAGATGGAAGCGGAGCAGAAGG
AGCGATTTCAGACAGACGCCCCCAAGTTTTGGGATTCCTTCTACGGCATTCACGACAACCGCTTCTTCAA
GGATCGCCACTGGCTGTTCACGGAGTTCCCCGAACTAGCTCCTCTGGCGGCGGATTCGGCGGTACTGCAA
CCACGCAGCATTTTCGAACTGGGCTGTGGAGTAGGAAACACAATTTTACCCCTTCTACAGTACAGCTCTG
AACCGCAGCTCAAGGTTTTCGGATGTGACTTCTCCGCCCGGGCCATTGAAATCCTGCGAAGCCAACGGCA
GTTCGACGAGAAGCGCTGCGAGGTGTTTGTCATGGATGCCACGCTGGATCATTGGCAGGTGCCCTTCGAG
GAAAACTCACAGGACATTATTGTGATGATTTTTGTGCTGTCCGCAATTGAGCCAAAGAAAATGCAGCGGG
TATTGGACAATTGCTATCGCTACCTGCGTCCCGGTGGCTTGCTCCTCTTCCGCGACTACGGACGATACGA
CCTGGCACAGCTGCGCTTCAAGAGCGGCAAGTGTATGGAGGACAACTTCTACGTGCGAGGCGACGGCACC
ATGGTGTACTTCTTTACAGAGGAAGAACTGCGGGGTATGATGACTCAAGCGGGGCTGCAGGAGGAGCAGC
TCATTGTGGACCGAAGACTGCAAGTTAATCGCTGTCGCGGCTTGAAAATGTACCGCGTGTGGATTCAGAC
AAAGTTCAGGAAACCGCTTTAAATCAATTTAGACGAATAGTTCTGTGCATTTTAAACCTTGTTCAAATCA
ATTGATATAATTATTTACACGATATATTTAAAAATACAAAGTTAAAACTTCAAACTGTAATATTACTAGA
ACTTTGAGCATTTCTTTTTCTTGATGGAAAGCCCGGCTTGTTTTTAAATTTCCCACCCCTTGGCCATCGG
CACTTGGAAATCGCTAAGGAAAAGCTTCTCGCTGGAACACCATTCGCTGCTGGCCATCCAGGCAGCTTTT
TCCCCAAATACACATAACAGTTAGGAAAGCTGCAAGTTTTCGCAGTTGGCCAAAAACGTCGTAAGTGAAA
ATTTTCCTGGTGCTGCGTAAAAAAATTCGTAAAATATTAGTTAAGCCTGGTTTTTGTAAACTCAAGTTGC
CCGAGCAAAAGTAAAGTGATTCTGATCAAAAGTGCTAAAACTGATTGATTAGGAAAACGAAGATCAAACG
AAATGTCAACCAAAGTCAGCGAAAACCCTTGTCGTGCAGAATTTCATTGATTTTTTCTTCTGAGCCCACG
TTGGCCAGTTGGGCACTTGAAATTATTTTTAAAACGTTTTGCATTTTGAAGACATCTTAGGTGCCCCTGG
GGGTATGCAACGGAAATGAGGAAGGACATGCCTCATGGCTGGGCGTGTTGCTGCCACCCAAATAGTCCTC
TTACGTCCCAATTAGAATCCCATAGCTGCCCATTTCAAGCATTAACCGATGTACTAAAAATAGTTGCAAC
TATTTTCGCACTCTATTCAGCAGCAGTTCCAGCGCTGAGCCAGAAAATTCCTGCGAAAGGCTGTCGTGGC
AAGTGTTACCCGCACACATACACATCATCCAGATCCAGCCAATCCCCCCGTGGAGTGGAGTGAATTTTCA
TTGACGACGGGGCGAAAAAGCTCTGGCGGAAGAGCGACAGAGAGAGAGAGAAACAGAGAGAGAGAGAGAG
AAGCGGCACTGAGAGCGCAACCCTCTAGAACAAAAACAACGAAACAGAGTTCAGCTGCACCACCACCCAC
TACCTACACCACCAACGCCACCACCGCCCACTGACCATCCCACATCCCGACCTGCGCCAGTGGAAGACAG
TGAAAGAGGCCAAGTGCATCGTGCATAGAGTACCTTCATCCTAATCATCGACAGCCGAATTCACCATGTT
TAATGCGCGGCGCAAGCTAGCCGGAGCCATACTTACGACAATGTTGGCGACCAGAAATTTTTCGGCTAGC
GGAGGAGGTGGTGGAGGTGGAGGTGGAGGTACTAGTATGAAGCTGCTGAGTAGTATTGAACAAGCGTGTG
ACATATGCCGACTTAAGAAGCTGAAGTGCAGCAAGGAAAAGCCGAAGTGCGCCAAATGTCTTAAGAACAA
TTGGGAGTGCCGGTACTCGCCAAAGACGAAGCGAAGCCCTTTGACACGCGCTCATTTGACTGAAGTGGAG
AGTCGCCTGGAGCGCCTTGAGCAGTTGTTCCTCCTCATTTTTCCCCGTGAAGACCTCGACATGATACTGA
AGATGGATAGTCTCCAAGATATTAAGGCCCTGCTCACTGGCCTGTTTGTTCAGGATAACGTCAACAAGGA
TGCCGTGACGGACCGCCTTGCCTCGGTGGAGACAGATATGCCACTTACCTTGCGGCAGCATCGCATCTCG
GCTACCAGCAGTAGTGAAGAAAGTTCCAATAAGGGTCAACGGCAACTGACGGTATCGTAAGACGTCTATC
GATACCGTCGACTAAAGCCAAATAGAAAATTATTCAGTTCCTGGCTTAAGTTTTTAAAAGTGATATTATT
TATTTGGTTGTAACCAACCAAAAGAATGTAAATAACTAATACATAATTATGTTAGTTTTAAGTTAGCAAC
AAATTGATTTTAGCTATATTAGCTACTTGGTTAATAAATAGAATATATTTATTTAAAGATAATTGCGTTT
TTATTGTCAGGGAGTGAGTTTGCTTAAAAACTCGTTTAGATCCGCGGCCGCGGCTCGAGGGTACCTCTAG
AGATCCACTAGTGTCGACGATGTAGGTCACGGTCTCGAAGCCGCGGTGCGGGTGCCAGGGCGTGCCCTTG
GGCTCCCCGGGCGCGTACTCCACCTCACCCATCTGGTCCATCATGATGAACGGGTCGAGGTGGCGGTAGT
TGATCCCGGCGAACGCGCGGCGCACCGGGAAGCCCTCGCCCTCGAAACCGCTGGGCGCGGTGGTCACGGT
GAGCACGGGACGTGCGACGGCGTCGGCGGGTGCGGATACGCGGGGCAGCGTCAGCGGGTTCTCGACGGTC
ACGGCGGGCATGTCGACACTAGTTCTAGCCAGCTTTTGTTCCCTTTAGTGAGGGTTAATTTCGAGCTTGG
CGTAATCATGGTCATAGCTGTTTCCTGTGTGAAATTGTTATCCGCTCACAATTCCACACAACATACGAGC
CGGAAGCATAAAGTGTAAAGCCTGGGGTGCCTAATGAGTGAGCTAACTCACATTAATTGCGTTGCGCTCA
CTGCCCGCTTTCCAGTCGGGAAACCTGTCGTGCCAGCTGCATTAATGAATCGGCCAACGCGCGGGGAGAG
GCGGTTTGCGTATTGGGCGCTCTTCCGCTTCCTCGCTCACTGACTCGCTGCGCTCGGTCGTTCGGCTGCG
GCGAGCGGTATCAGCTCACTCAAAGGCGGTAATACGGTTATCCACAGAATCAGGGGATAACGCAGGAAAG
AACATGTGAGCAAAAGGCCAGCAAAAGGCCAGGAACCGTAAAAAGGCCGCGTTGCTGGCGTTTTTCCATA
GGCTCCGCCCCCCTGACGAGCATCACAAAAATCGACGCTCAAGTCAGAGGTGGCGAAACCCGACAGGACT
ATAAAGATACCAGGCGTTTCCCCCTGGAAGCTCCCTCGTGCGCTCTCCTGTTCCGACCCTGCCGCTTACC
GGATACCTGTCCGCCTTTCTCCCTTCGGGAAGCGTGGCGCTTTCTCATAGCTCACGCTGTAGGTATCTCA
GTTCGGTGTAGGTCGTTCGCTCCAAGCTGGGCTGTGTGCACGAACCCCCCGTTCAGCCCGACCGCTGCGC
CTTATCCGGTAACTATCGTCTTGAGTCCAACCCGGTAAGACACGACTTATCGCCACTGGCAGCAGCCACT
GGTAACAGGATTAGCAGAGCGAGGTATGTAGGCGGTGCTACAGAGTTCTTGAAGTGGTGGCCTAACTACG
GCTACACTAGAAGGACAGTATTTGGTATCTGCGCTCTGCTGAAGCCAGTTACCTTCGGAAAAAGAGTTGG
TAGCTCTTGATCCGGCAAACAAACCACCGCTGGTAGCGGTGGTTTTTTTGTTTGCAAGCAGCAGATTACG
CGCAGAAAAAAAGGATCTCAAGAAGATCCTTTGATCTTTTCTACGGGGTCTGACGCTCAGTGGAACGAAA
ACTCACGTTAAGGGATTTTGGTCATGAGATTATCAAAAAGGATCTTCACCTAGATCCTTTTAAATTAAAA
ATGAAGTTTTAAATCAATCTAAAGTATATATGAGTAAACTTGGTCTGACAGTTACCAATGCTTAATCAGT
GAGGCACCTATCTCAGCGATCTGTCTATTTCGTTCATCCATAGTTGCCTGACTCCCCGTCGTGTAGATAA
CTACGATACGGGAGGGCTTACCATCTGGCCCCAGTGCTGCAATGATACCGCGAGACCCACGCTCACCGGC
TCCAGATTTATCAGCAATAAACCAGCCAGCCGGAAGGGCCGAGCGCAGAAGTGGTCCTGCAACTTTATCC
GCCTCCATCCAGTCTATTAATTGTTGCCGGGAAGCTAGAGTAAGTAGTTCGCCAGTTAATAGTTTGCGCA
ACGTTGTTGCCATTGCTACAGGCATCGTGGTGTCACGCTCGTCGTTTGGTATGGCTTCATTCAGCTCCGG
TTCCCAACGATCAAGGCGAGTTACATGATCCCCCATGTTGTGCAAAAAAGCGGTTAGCTCCTTCGGTCCT
CCGATCGTTGTCAGAAGTAAGTTGGCCGCAGTGTTATCACTCATGGTTATGGCAGCACTGCATAATTCTC
TTACTGTCATGCCATCCGTAAGATGCTTTTCTGTGACTGGTGAGTACTCAACCAAGTCATTCTGAGAATA
GTGTATGCGGCGACCGAGTTGCTCTTGCCCGGCGTCAATACGGGATAATACCGCGCCACATAGCAGAACT
TTAAAAGTGCTCATCATTGGAAAACGTTCTTCGGGGCGAAAACTCTCAAGGATCTTACCGCTGTTGAGAT
CCAGTTCGATGTAACCCACTCGTGCACCCAACTGATCTTCAGCATCTTTTACTTTCACCAGCGTTTCTGG
GTGAGCAAAAACAGGAAGGCAAAATGCCGCAAAAAAGGGAATAAGGGCGACACGGAAATGTTGAATACTC
ATACTCTTCCTTTTTCAATATTATTGAAGCATTTATCAGGGTTATTGTCTCATGAGCGGATACATATTTG
AATGTATTTAGAAAAATAAACAAATAGGGGTTCCGCGCACATTTCCCCGAAAAGTGCCAC
Features (pLannotate 1.2.2; 17 found; start..end, strand, type, name):
      4..432     +  rep_origin     f1 ori (sequence partly withheld): f1 bacteriophage origin of replication; arrow indicates direction of (+) strand synthesis
    463..620     -  CDS            lacZα (fragment): LacZα fragment of β-galactosidase; lacZ fragment
    623..641     +  promoter       T7 promoter: promoter for bacteriophage T7 RNA polymerase
    666..4802    +  gene           mini-white: white; This modified version of the white gene lacks part of the first intron.
   4809..4842    -  protein_bind   loxP: Cre-mediated recombination occurs in the 8-bp core sequence (GCATACAT). Cre recombinase
   4856..5602    +  CDS            metl (fragment): METL_DROME - Experimental evidence at protein level: Swiss-Prot protein existence level 1. Probable methyltransferase. From Drosophila melanogaster (Fruit fly).
   6772..6843    +  CDS            CAMK2D (fragment): KCC2D_HUMAN - Also known as CAMKD. Experimental evidence at protein level: Swiss-Prot protein existence level 1. Calcium/calmodulin-dependent protein kinase involved in the regulation of Ca(2+) homeostatis and excitation-contraction coupling (ECC) in heart by targeting ion channels, transporters and accessory proteins involved in Ca(2+) influx into the myocyte, Ca(2+) release from the sarcoplasmic reticulum (SR), SR Ca(2+) uptake and Na(+) and K(+) channel transport. Targets also transcription factors and signaling molecules to regulate heart function. In its activated form, is involved in the
   6880..7326    +  CDS            GAL4 (fragment): GAL4_YEAST - Experimental evidence at protein level: Swiss-Prot protein existence level 1. This protein is a positive regulator for the gene expression of the galactose-induced genes such as GAL1, GAL2, GAL7, GAL10, and MEL1 which code for the enzymes used to convert galactose to glucose. It recognizes a 17 base pair sequence in (5'-CGGRNNRCYNYNCNCCG-3') the upstream activating sequence (UAS-G) of these genes. From Saccharomyces cerevisiae (strain ATCC 204508 / S288c) (Baker's yeast).
   7647..7716    +  protein_bind   attB: attB site for the φC31 integrase (Groth et al., 2000) phage φC31 integrase
   7935..7953    -  promoter       T3 promoter: promoter for bacteriophage T3 RNA polymerase
   7998..8014    -  protein_bind   lac operator: The lac repressor binds to the lac operator to inhibit transcription in E. coli. This inhibition can be relieved by adding lactose or isopropyl-β-D-thiogalactopyranoside (IPTG). lac repressor encoded by lacI
   8022..8052    -  promoter       lac promoter: promoter for the E. coli lac operon
   8067..8088    -  protein_bind   CAP binding site: CAP binding activates transcription in the presence of cAMP. E. coli catabolite activator protein
   8101..8193    -  CDS            lacI (fragment): lac repressor; lacI; The lac repressor binds to the lac operator to inhibit transcription in E. coli. This inhibition can be relieved by adding lactose or isopropyl-β-D-thiogalactopyranoside (IPTG).
   8376..8964    -  rep_origin     ori: high-copy-number ColE1/pMB1/pBR322/pUC origin of replication
   9135..9995    -  CDS            AmpR: β-lactamase; bla; confers resistance to ampicillin, carbenicillin, and related antibiotics
   9996..10100   -  promoter       AmpR promoter: bla
