[The description below was written by a language model from this plasmid's Addgene catalogue record and pLannotate feature annotations shown in this document.]
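Description:
pattB-nsyb-MKIIK11A::GAL4DBDo is a 10.1 kb Drosophila transgenesis plasmid built on the pattB-nsyb backbone and catalogued as an insect expression vector for generating transgenic TRIC flies, TRIC being a transcriptional reporter of intracellular calcium. In bacteria it is propagated as a high-copy plasmid through a ColE1/pUC-type origin with ampicillin selection from the bla gene. It also retains pBluescript-like remnants: an f1 origin, lacZα and lacI fragments, lac promoter/operator elements, and flanking T7 and T3 promoters. For fly work it carries a φC31 attB site, which allows integrase-mediated insertion into a genomic attP landing site. A mini-white gene serves as the eye-colour marker for identifying transformants. A single loxP site lies immediately downstream of mini-white.

The payload is a fusion annotated as a short fragment matching CaMKII (the calmodulin-binding target peptide "MKII", here with a K11A substitution according to the name), followed by the DNA-binding domain of yeast GAL4. The "o" suffix probably denotes a codon-optimised version, though the record does not say so. Upstream of the fusion is Drosophila genomic sequence that the annotation tool matched partly to metl. Given the backbone name, this region presumably holds the nsyb (neuronal synaptobrevin) regulatory sequence driving pan-neuronal expression, but the promoter itself is not annotated, nor is a terminator.

The design suggests a split-GAL4 arrangement, in which this DNA-binding half would pair in a calcium-dependent way with a calmodulin-linked activation domain supplied from a separate transgene, reconstituting a factor that drives UAS reporters. That partner and mechanism are not described in the record itself.
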