Addgene plasmid #64722: pattB-nsyb-MKIIK11A::GAL4DBDo
Purpose: generating transgenic TRIC flies
Depositing lab: Liqun Luo. Depositing organization: Stanford University. Publication: A transcriptional reporter of intracellular Ca in Drosophila. Gao XJ, Riabinina O, Li J, Potter CJ, Clandinin TR, Luo L. Nat Neurosci. 2015 May 11. doi: 10.1038/nn.4016. PubMed 25961791.
Backbone
  Vector backbone: pattB-nsyb
  Backbone manufacturer: see publication for details
  Vector type: Insect Expression
  Selectable markers: white
Growth in bacteria
  Bacterial resistance: Ampicillin, 100 μg/mL
  Growth temperature: 37°C
  Growth strain: DH5alpha
  Copy number: High Copy
Gene/Insert
  Gene/Insert name: MKIIK11A::GAL4DBDo
Resource information
  A portion of this plasmid was derived from a plasmid made by: see publication for details
Terms and licenses: Academic/Nonprofit Terms; Industry Terms: Not Available to Industry
How to cite: pattB-nsyb-MKIIK11A::GAL4DBDo was a gift from Liqun Luo (Addgene plasmid # 64722 ; http://n2t.net/addgene:64722 ; RRID:Addgene_64722)
