>Addgene plasmid #64722 | pattB-nsyb-MKIIK11A::GAL4DBDo | addgene partial sequence | sequence record 111546 | miniwhite-F 5'-TTTGTGACCTGTTCGGAGTGA-3'
TTTGTTCCTTGTGTAGATGCATCTCAAAAAAATGGTGGGCATAATAGTGTTGTTTATATATATCAAAAAT
AACAACTATAATAATAAGAATACATTTAATTTAGAAAATGCTTGGATTTCACTGGAACTAGGCTAGCATA
ACTTCGTATAATGTATGCTATACGAAGTTATGCTAGCGGATCCGACCTCAAAGATGGAAGCGGAGCAGAA
GGAGCGATTTCAGACAGACGCCCCCAAGTTTTGGGATTCCTTCTACGGCATTCACGACAACCGCTTCTTC
AAGGATCGCCACTGGCTGTTCACGGAGTTCCCCGAACTAGCTCCTCTGGCGGCGGATTCGGCGGTACTGC
AACCACGCAGCATTTTCGAACTGGGCTGTGGAGTAGGAAACACAATTTTACCCCTTCTACAGTACAGCTC
TGAACCGCAGCTCAAGGTTTTCGGATGTGACTTCTCCGCCCGGGCCATTGAAATCCTGCGAAGCCAACGG
CAGTTCGACGAGAAGCGCTGCGAGGTGTTTGTCATGGATGCCACGCTGGATCATTGGCAGGTGCCCTTCG
AGGAAAACTCACAGGACATTATTGTGATGATTTTTGTGCTGTCCGCAATTGAGCCAAAGAAAATGCAGCG
GGTATTGGACAATTGCTATCGCTACCTGCGTCCCGGTGGCTTGCTCCTCTTCCGCGACTACGGACGATAC
GACCTGGCACAGCTGCGCTTCAAGAGCGGCAAGTGTATGGAGGACAACTTCTACGTGCGAGGCGACGGCA
CCATGGTGTACTTCTTTACAGAGGAAGAACTGCGGGGTATGATGACTCAAGCGGGGCTGCAGGAGGAGCA
GCTCATTGTGGACCGAAGACTGCAAGTTAATCGCTGTCGCGGCTTGAA
