>Addgene plasmid #64722 | pattB-nsyb-MKIIK11A::GAL4DBDo | addgene partial sequence | sequence record 111603 | SYBFOR5 5'-TGGAAGACAGTGAAAGAGGC-3'
TCGACAGCCGAATTCACCATGTTTAATGCGCGGCGCAAGCTAGCCGGAGCCATACTTACGACAATGTTGG
CGACCAGAAATTTTTCGGCTAGCGGAGGAGGTGGTGGAGGTGGAGGTGGAGGTACTAGTATGAAGCTGCT
GAGTAGTATTGAACAAGCGTGTGACATATGCCGACTTAAGAAGCTGAAGTGCAGCAAGGAAAAGCCGAAG
TGCGCCAAATGTCTTAAGAACAATTGGGAGTGCCGGTACTCGCCAAAGACGAAGCGAAGCCCTTTGACAC
GCGCTCATTTGACTGAAGTGGAGAGTCGCCTGGAGCGCCTTGAGCAGTTGTTCCTCCTCATTTTTCCCCG
TGAAGACCTCGACATGATACTGAAGATGGATAGTCTCCAAGATATTAAGGCCCTGCTCACTGGCCTGTTT
GTTCAGGATAACGTCAACAAGGATGCCGTGACGGACCGCCTTGCCTCGGTGGAGACAGATATGCCACTTA
CCTTGCGGCAGCATCGCATCTCGGCTACCAGCAGTAGTGAAGAAAGTTCCAATAAGGGTCAACGGCAACT
GACGGTATCGTAAGACGTCTATCGATACCGTCGACTAAAGCCAAATAGAAAATTATTCAGTTCCTGGCTT
AAGTTTTTAAAAGTGATATTATTTATTTGGTTGTAACCAACCAAAAGAATGTAAATAACTAATACATAAT
TATGTTAGTTTTAAGTTAGCAACAAATTGATTTTAGCTATATTAGCTACTTGGTT
